Addgene plasmid #192804: pMRX-IB-mRuby3-FTH1
Purpose: Stable expression of mRuby3-FTH1 in mammalian cells
Depositing lab: Noboru Mizushima. Publication: NCOA4 drives ferritin phase separation to facilitate macroferritinophagy and microferritinophagy. Ohshima T, Yamamoto H, Sakamaki Y, Saito C, Mizushima N. J Cell Biol. 2022 Oct 3;221(10). pii: 213442. doi: 10.1083/jcb.202203102. Epub 2022 Sep 6. PubMed 36066504.
Backbone
  Vector backbone: pMRX-IB
  Vector type: Mammalian Expression
  Selectable markers: Blasticidin
Growth in bacteria
  Bacterial resistance: Ampicillin, 100 μg/mL
  Growth temperature: 37°C
  Growth strain: DH5alpha
  Copy number: Unknown
Gene/Insert
  Gene/Insert name: FTH1
  Species: H. sapiens (human)
  Insert size (bp): 549
  Entrez Gene: FTH1 (a.k.a. FHC, FTH, FTHL6, HFE5, NBIA9, PIG15, PLIF)
  Tag / fusion protein: mRuby3 (N terminal on insert)
Terms and licenses: Academic/Nonprofit Terms; Industry Terms: Not Available to Industry
How to cite: pMRX-IB-mRuby3-FTH1 was a gift from Noboru Mizushima (Addgene plasmid # 192804 ; http://n2t.net/addgene:192804 ; RRID:Addgene_192804)
