[The description below was written by a language model from this plasmid's Addgene catalogue record and pLannotate feature annotations shown in this document.]
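Description:
pMRX-IB-mRuby3-FTH1 is a Moloney murine leukemia virus (MMLV)-based retroviral expression plasmid built on the pMRX-IB backbone and intended for stable expression of a red-fluorescent ferritin heavy chain fusion in mammalian cells. The catalogue lists it simply as a mammalian expression vector, but the feature table shows a retroviral transfer architecture. A CMV enhancer is joined to a 5' LTR fragment, forming a hybrid element that presumably drives transcription of the viral genome in packaging cells. This is followed by the MMLV Ψ packaging signal, a truncated gag segment lacking its start codon, and a pol region carrying the splice acceptor site. A 3' MMLV LTR closes the proviral unit. In bacteria the plasmid is maintained through a high-copy ColE1/pUC-type origin and selected with ampicillin via the β-lactamase gene and its own promoter. A short lacI fragment in the backbone appears to be a cloning remnant.

The payload is a single bicistronic cassette. mRuby3, a constitutively fluorescent red protein, is placed upstream of the human FTH1 coding sequence to give an N-terminally tagged ferritin heavy chain, the ferroxidase-active subunit of the iron-storage complex. Downstream, an EMCV IRES allows translation of the bsr blasticidin S deaminase gene from the same transcript, so blasticidin resistance is linked to expression of the fusion. No separate internal promoter is annotated, so expression after integration presumably depends on the LTR. The associated study concerns NCOA4-driven ferritin phase separation and ferritinophagy, which suggests the construct is used to generate blasticidin-selected stable cell lines for fluorescence imaging of ferritin localisation and turnover.
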