Features (pLannotate 1.2.2; 15 found; start..end, strand, type, name):
      1..380     +  enhancer       CMV enhancer: human cytomegalovirus immediate early enhancer
    381..676     +  LTR            3' LTR (ΔU3) (fragment): self-inactivating 3' long terminal repeat (LTR) from Moloney murine leukemia virus
    739..1096    +  misc_feature   MMLV Ψ: packaging signal of Moloney murine leukemia virus (MMLV)
   1161..1577    +  CDS            gag (truncated): truncated Moloney murine leukemia virus (MMLV) gag gene lacking the start codon
   1587..1961    +  misc_feature   pol region: Moloney murine leukemia virus (MMLV) pol region containing the splice acceptor site
   1994..2704    +  CDS            mRuby3: mRuby3 is a basic (constitutively fluorescent) red fluorescent protein published in 2016, derived from Entacmaea quadricolor. It has low acid sensitivity.
   2732..3277    +  CDS            FTH1 (sequence withheld): FRIH_HUMAN - Also known as FTH, FTHL6. Experimental evidence at protein level: Swiss-Prot protein existence level 1. Stores iron in a soluble, non-toxic, readily available form. Important for iron homeostasis. Has ferroxidase activity. Iron is taken up in the ferrous form and deposited as ferric hydroxides after oxidation. Also plays a role in delivery of iron to cells. Mediates iron uptake in capsule cells of the developing kidney (By similarity). From Homo sapiens (Human).
   3309..3884    +  misc_feature   IRES2: internal ribosome entry site (IRES) of the encephalomyocarditis virus (EMCV)
   3897..4316    +  CDS            bsr: BSR_BACCE - Experimental evidence at protein level: Swiss-Prot protein existence level 1. Catalyzes the deamination of the cytosine moiety of the antibiotics blasticidin S, cytomycin and acetylblasticidin S. From Bacillus cereus.
   4427..4548    +  LTR            3' LTR (ΔU3) (fragment): self-inactivating 3' long terminal repeat (LTR) from Moloney murine leukemia virus
   4549..5018    +  LTR            LTR: long terminal repeat from Moloney murine leukemia virus
   5084..5136    -  CDS            lacI (fragment): lac repressor; lacI; The lac repressor binds to the lac operator to inhibit transcription in E. coli. This inhibition can be relieved by adding lactose or isopropyl-β-D-thiogalactopyranoside (IPTG).
   5319..5907    -  rep_origin     ori: high-copy-number ColE1/pMB1/pBR322/pUC origin of replication
   6071..6931    -  CDS            AmpR: β-lactamase; bla; confers resistance to ampicillin, carbenicillin, and related antibiotics
   6932..7036    -  promoter       AmpR promoter: bla
>Addgene plasmid #192804 | pMRX-IB-mRuby3-FTH1 | addgene full sequence | sequence record 379069 | Addgene NGS Result
GACATTGATTATTGACTAGTTATTAATAGTAATCAATTACGGGGTCATTAGTTCATAGCCCATATATGGA
GTTCCGCGTTACATAACTTACGGTAAATGGCCCGCCTGGCTGACCGCCCAACGACCCCCGCCCATTGACG
TCAATAATGACGTATGTTCCCATAGTAACGCCAATAGGGACTTTCCATTGACGTCAATGGGTGGAGTATT
TACGGTAAACTGCCCACTTGGCAGTACATCAAGTGTATCATATGCCAAGTACGCCCCCTATTGACGTCAA
TGACGGTAAATGGCCCGCCTGGCATTATGCCCAGTACATGACCTTATGGGACTTTCCTACTTGGCAGTAC
ATCTACGTATTAGTCATCGCTATTACCATGCTAGAGAACCATCAGATGTTTCCAGGGTGCCCCAAGGACC
TGAAATGACCCTGTGCCTTATTTGAACTAACCAATCAGTTCGCTTCTCGCTTCTGTTCGCGCGCTTCTGC
TCCCCGAGCTCAATAAAAGAGCCCACAACCCCTCACTCGGCGCGCCAGTCCTCCGATTGACTGAGTCGCC
CGGGTACCCGTGTATCCAATAAACCCTCTTGCAGTTGCATCCGACTTGTGGTCTCGCTGTTCCTTGGGAG
GGTCTCCTCTGAGTGATTGACTACCCGTCAGCGGGGGTCTTTCATTTGGGGGCTCGTCCGGGATCGGGAG
ACCCCTGCCCAGGGACCACCGACCCACCACCGGGAGGTAAGCTGGCCAGCAACTTATCTGTGTCTGTCCG
ATTGTCTAGTGTCTATGACTGATTTTATGCGCCTGCGTCGGTACTAGTTAGCTAACTAGCTCTGTATCTG
GCGGACCCGTGGTGGAACTGACGAGTTCGGAACACCCGGCCGCAACCCTGGGAGACGTCCCAGGGACTTC
GGGGGCCGTTTTTGTGGCCCGACCTGAGTCCAAAAATCCCGATCGTTTTGGACTCTTTGGTGCACCCCCC
TTAGAGGAGGGATATGTGGTTCTGGTAGGAGACGAGAACCTAAAACAGTTCCCGCCTCCGTCTGAATTTT
TGCTTTCGGTTTGGGACCGAAGCCGCGCCGCGCGTCTTGTCTGCTGCAGCATCGTTCTGTGTTGTCTCTG
TCTGACTGTGTTTCTGTATTTGTCTGAAAATATGGGCCCGGGCCAGACTGTTACCACTCCCTTAAGTTTG
ACCTTAGGTCACTGGAAAGATGTCGAGCGGATCGCTCACAACCAGTCGGTAGATGTCAAGAAGAGACGTT
GGGTTACCTTCTGCTCTGCAGAATGGCCAACCTTTAACGTCGGATGGCCGCGAGACGGCACCTTTAACCG
AGACCTCATCACCCAGGTTAAGATCAAGGTCTTTTCACCTGGCCCGCATGGACACCCAGACCAGGTCCCC
TACATCGTGACCTGGGAAGCCTTGGCTTTTGACCCCCCTCCCTGGGTCAAGCCCTTTGTACACCCTAAGC
CTCCGCCTCCTCTTCCTCCATCCGCCCCGTCTCTCCCCCTTGAACCTCCTCGTTCGACCCCGCCTCGATC
CTCCCTTTATCCAGCCCTCACTCCTTCTCTAGGCGCCCCCATATGGCCATATGAGATCTTATATGGGGCA
CCCCCGCCCCTTGTAAACTTCCCTGACCCTGACATGACAAGAGTTACTAACAGCCCCTCTCTCCAAGCTC
ACTTACAGGCTCTCTACTTAGTCCAGCACGAAGTCTGGAGACCTCTGGCGGCAGCCTACCAAGAACAACT
GGACCGACCGGTGGTACCTCACCCTTACCGAGTCGGCGACACAGTGTGGGTCCGCCGACACCAGACTAAG
AACCTAGAACCTCGCTGGAAAGGACCTTACACAGTCCTGCTGACCACCCCCACCGCCCTCAAAGTAGACG
GCATCGCAGCTTGGATACACGCCGCCCACGTGAAGGCTGCCGACCCCGGGGGTGGACCATCCTCTAGACT
GCCGGATCTGCCATCGATATAAAGCTTGCCACCATGGTGAGCAAGGGCGAGGAGCTCATCAAGGAGAACA
TGCGGATGAAAGTCGTCATGGAAGGCTCTGTCAATGGGCACCAGTTCAAGTGTACCGGAGAAGGGGAAGG
GCGTCCCTATGAAGGCGTACAAACCATGCGCATCAAAGTGATAGAGGGCGGGCCACTCCCTTTTGCCTTC
GACATTCTGGCTACCTCCTTCATGTATGGCAGTCGGACATTCATCAAGTATCCCGCAGACATTCCGGACT
TCTTCAAACAGTCCTTTCCAGAAGGCTTTACATGGGAGAGGGTGACTAGGTACGAAGATGGCGGAGTGGT
TACTGTGACTCAGGACACGTCATTGGAGGACGGAGAGCTGGTGTACAATGTGAAAGTACGCGGAGTGAAC
TTTCCCAGCAATGGTCCTGTTATGCAGAAGAAAACCAAGGGTTGGGAACCCAATACGGAGATGATGTATC
CAGCTGATGGTGGCCTGAGGGGATACACAGACATAGCCCTGAAAGTCGATGGAGGTGGCCATCTGCACTG
CAACTTTGTGACCACCTACAGAAGCAAGAAAACTGTGGGGAACATTAAGATGCCTGGAGTGCATGCAGTC
GATCACAGACTTGAGAGAATCGAGGAGTCTGATAACGAGACATACGTGGTACAACGAGAAGTTGCCGTTG
CGAAGTACAGCAATCTGGGCGGGGGCATGGACGAGCTGTACAAGGGTTCAGGCTCGGGATCCGGGAATTC
G
[546 nt withheld, positions 2732-3277]
TAACTCGAGAGCGGCCGCTACGTAAATTCCGCCCCCCCCCCTAACGTTACTGGCCGAAGCCGCTTGGAAT
AAGGCCGGTGTGCGTTTGTCTATATGTTATTTTCCACCATATTGCCGTCTTTTGGCAATGTGAGGGCCCG
GAAACCTGGCCCTGTCTTCTTGACGAGCATTCCTAGGGGTCTTTCCCCTCTCGCCAAAGGAATGCAAGGT
CTGTTGAATGTCGTGAAGGAAGCAGTTCCTCTGGAAGTTTCTTGAAGACAAACAACGTCTGTAGCGACCC
TTTGCAGGCAGCGGAACCCCCCACCTGGCGACAGGTGCCTCTGCGGCCAAAAGCCACGTGTATAAGATAC
ACCTGCAAAGGCGGCACAACCCCAGTGCCACGTTGTGAGTTGGATAGTTGTGGAAAGAGTCAAATGGCTC
TCCTCAAGCGTATTCAACAAGGGGCTGAAGGATGCCCAGAAGGTACCCCATTGTATGGGATCTGATCTGG
GGCCTCGGTGCACATGCTTTACATGTGTTTAGTCGAGGTTAAAAAAACGTCTAGGCCCCCCGAACCACGG
GGACGTGGTTTTCCTTTGAAAAACACGATGATAATATGGCCACAACCGTCGACATGGTCATGAAAACATT
TAACATTTCTCAACAAGATCTAGAATTAGTAGAAGTAGCGACAGAGAAGATTACAATGCTTTATGAGGAT
AATAAACATCATGTGGGAGCGGCAATTCGTACGAAAACAGGAGAAATCATTTCGGCAGTACATATTGAAG
CGTATATAGGACGAGTAACTGTTTGTGCAGAAGCCATTGCGATTGGTAGTGCAGTTTCGAATGGACAAAA
GGATTTTGACACGATTGTAGCTGTTAGACACCCTTATTCTGACGAAGTAGATAGAAGTATTCGAGTGGTA
AGTCCTTGTGGTATGTGTAGGGAGTTGATTTCAGACTATGCACCAGATTGTTTTGTGTTAATAGAAATGA
ATGGCAAGTTAGTCAAAACTACGATTGAAGAACTCATTCCACTCAAATATACCCGAAATTAAGTCGACCG
CCCGCCCCACGACCCGCAGCGCCCGACCGAAAGGAGCGCACGACCCCATGGCTCGACGATAAAATAAAAG
ATTTTATTTAGTCTCCAGAAAAAGGGGGGAATGAAAGACCCCACCTGTAGGTTTGGCAAGCTAGCTTAAG
TAACGCCATTTTGCAAGGCATGGAAAAATACATAACTGAGAATAGAGAAGTTCAGATCAAGGTCAGGAAC
AGATGGAACAGCTGAATATGGGCCAAACAGGATATCTGTGGTAAGCAGTTCCTGCCCCGGCTCAGGGCCA
AGAACAGATGGAACAGCTGAATATGGGCCAAACAGGATATCTGTGGTAAGCAGTTCCTGCCCCGGCTCAG
GGCCAAGAACAGATGGTCCCCAGATGCGGTCCAGCCCTCAGCAGTTTCTAGAGAACCATCAGATGTTTCC
AGGGTGCCCCAAGGACCTGAAATGACCCTGTGCCTTATTTGAACTAACCAATCAGTTCGCTTCTCGCTTC
TGTTCGCGCGCTTCTGCTCCCCGAGCTCAATAAAAGAGCCCACAACCCCTCACTCGGGGCGCCAGTCCTC
CGATTGACTGAGTCGCCCGGGTACCCGTGTATCCAATAAACCCTCTTGCAGTTGCATCCGACTTGTGGTC
TCGCTGTTCCTTGGGAGGGTCTCCTCTGAGTGATTGACTACCCGTCAGCGGGGGTCTTTCACATGCAGCA
TGTATCAAAATTAATTTGGTTTTTTTTCTTAAGTATTTACATTAAATGGCCATAGTTGCATTAATGAATC
GGCCAACGCGCGGGGAGAGGCGGTTTGCGTATTGGGCGCTCTTCCGCTTCCTCGCTCACTGACTCGCTGC
GCTCGGTCGTTCGGCTGCGGCGAGCGGTATCAGCTCACTCAAAGGCGGTAATACGGTTATCCACAGAATC
AGGGGATAACGCAGGAAAGAACATGTGAGCAAAAGGCCAGCAAAAGGCCAGGAACCGTAAAAAGGCCGCG
TTGCTGGCGTTTTTCCATAGGCTCCGCCCCCCTGACGAGCATCACAAAAATCGACGCTCAAGTCAGAGGT
GGCGAAACCCGACAGGACTATAAAGATACCAGGCGTTTCCCCCTGGAAGCTCCCTCGTGCGCTCTCCTGT
TCCGACCCTGCCGCTTACCGGATACCTGTCCGCCTTTCTCCCTTCGGGAAGCGTGGCGCTTTCTCATAGC
TCACGCTGTAGGTATCTCAGTTCGGTGTAGGTCGTTCGCTCCAAGCTGGGCTGTGTGCACGAACCCCCCG
TTCAGCCCGACCGCTGCGCCTTATCCGGTAACTATCGTCTTGAGTCCAACCCGGTAAGACACGACTTATC
GCCACTGGCAGCAGCCACTGGTAACAGGATTAGCAGAGCGAGGTATGTAGGCGGTGCTACAGAGTTCTTG
AAGTGGTGGCCTAACTACGGCTACACTAGAAGAACAGTATTTGGTATCTGCGCTCTGCTGAAGCCAGTTA
CCTTCGGAAAAAGAGTTGGTAGCTCTTGATCCGGCAAACAAACCACCGCTGGTAGCGGTGGTTTTTTTGT
TTGCAAGCAGCAGATTACGCGCAGAAAAAAAGGATCTCAAGAAGATCCTTTGATCTTTTCTACGGGGTCT
GACGCTCAGTGGAACGAAAACTCACGTTAAGGGATTTTGGTCATGAGATTATCAAAAAGGATCTTCACCT
AGATCCTTTTGCGGCCGGCCGCAAATCAATCTAAAGTATATATGAGTAAACTTGGTCTGACAGTTACCAA
TGCTTAATCAGTGAGGCACCTATCTCAGCGATCTGTCTATTTCGTTCATCCATAGTTGCCTGACTCCCCG
TCGTGTAGATAACTACGATACGGGAGGGCTTACCATCTGGCCCCAGTGCTGCAATGATACCGCGAGACCC
ACGCTCACCGGCTCCAGATTTATCAGCAATAAACCAGCCAGCCGGAAGGGCCGAGCGCAGAAGTGGTCCT
GCAACTTTATCCGCCTCCATCCAGTCTATTAATTGTTGCCGGGAAGCTAGAGTAAGTAGTTCGCCAGTTA
ATAGTTTGCGCAACGTTGTTGCCATTGCTACAGGCATCGTGGTGTCACGCTCGTCGTTTGGTATGGCTTC
ATTCAGCTCCGGTTCCCAACGATCAAGGCGAGTTACATGATCCCCCATGTTGTGCAAAAAAGCGGTTAGC
TCCTTCGGTCCTCCGATCGTTGTCAGAAGTAAGTTGGCCGCAGTGTTATCACTCATGGTTATGGCAGCAC
TGCATAATTCTCTTACTGTCATGCCATCCGTAAGATGCTTTTCTGTGACTGGTGAGTACTCAACCAAGTC
ATTCTGAGAATAGTGTATGCGGCGACCGAGTTGCTCTTGCCCGGCGTCAACACGGGATAATACCGCGCCA
CATAGCAGAACTTTAAAAGTGCTCATCATTGGAAAACGTTCTTCGGGGCGAAAACTCTCAAGGATCTTAC
CGCTGTTGAGATCCAGTTCGATGTAACCCACTCGTGCACCCAACTGATCTTCAGCATCTTTTACTTTCAC
CAGCGTTTCTGGGTGAGCAAAAACAGGAAGGCAAAATGCCGCAAAAAAGGGAATAAGGGCGACACGGAAA
TGTTGAATACTCATACTCTTCCTTTTTCAATATTATTGAAGCATTTATCAGGGTTATTGTCTCATGAGCG
GATACATATTTGAATGTATTTAGAAAAATAAACAAATAGGGGTTCCGCGCACATTTCCCCGAAAAGTGCC
ACCTGACGTCTAAGAAACCATTATTATCATGACATTAACCTATAAAAATAGGCGTATCACGAGGCCCTTT
CGTCTTCACTATAGGAGCTTGGCCCATTGCATACGTTGTATCCATATCATAATATGTACATTTATATTGG
CTCATGTCCAACATTACCGCCATGTT
